Addgene plasmid #177039: pEPQD1CB0817
Purpose: MoClo Level 1, position 1, transcriptional unit for transient expression of truncated 3-hydroxy-3-methylglutaryl-coenzyme A reductase (AstHMGR1) from Avena strigosa driven by 35S promoter
Depositing lab: Nicola Patron. Depositing organization: Earlham Institute. Publication: Reconstitution of monoterpene indole alkaloid biosynthesis in genome engineered Nicotiana benthamiana. Dudley QM, Jo S, Guerrero DAS, Chhetry M, Smedley MA, Harwood WA, Sherden NH, O'Connor SE, Caputi L, Patron NJ. Commun Biol. 2022 Sep 10;5(1):949. doi: 10.1038/s42003-022-03904-w. PubMed 36088516.
Backbone
  Vector backbone: pICH47732
  Vector type: Synthetic Biology
Growth in bacteria
  Bacterial resistance: Ampicillin, 100 μg/mL
  Growth temperature: 37°C
  Growth strain: DH5alpha
  Copy number: High Copy
Gene/Insert
  Gene/Insert name: truncated 3-hydroxy-3-methylglutaryl-coenzyme A reductase (AstHMGR1) from Avena strigosa (alt name: P1_35SshortTMV-AstHMGR-35Sterm)
  Species: Other
  Cloning method: Restriction Enzyme; 5′ cloning site Unknown (unknown if destroyed); 3′ cloning site Unknown (unknown if destroyed)
  Sequencing primers: 5′ CTGGTGGCAGGATATATTGTGGTG; 3′ GAACCCTGTGGTTGGCATGCACATAC
Terms and licenses: Academic/Nonprofit Terms; Industry Terms: Not Available to Industry
How to cite: pEPQD1CB0817 was a gift from Nicola Patron (Addgene plasmid # 177039 ; http://n2t.net/addgene:177039 ; RRID:Addgene_177039)
