[The description below was written by a language model from this plasmid's Addgene catalogue record and pLannotate feature annotations shown in this document.]
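Description:
pEPQD1CB0817 is a MoClo (Golden Gate modular cloning) Level 1, position 1 plasmid built in the pICH47732 acceptor backbone, carrying a single plant transcriptional unit for expressing a truncated 3-hydroxy-3-methylglutaryl-coenzyme A reductase (AstHMGR1) from the oat Avena strigosa. It is a binary-type vector of about 6.4 kb. The expression cassette sits between nopaline-type left and right T-DNA border repeats, so it can be delivered into plant cells by Agrobacterium. The backbone combines a high-copy ColE1/pUC-type origin for propagation in E. coli with the broad-host-range IncP oriV and its trfA replication initiator gene, which permit maintenance in Agrobacterium. Selection in bacteria is by ampicillin or carbenicillin through the β-lactamase gene. A very short TetR fragment is annotated in the backbone and appears to be a remnant only.

Within the T-DNA, a short form of the cauliflower mosaic virus 35S promoter drives strong constitutive transcription. It is followed by the tobacco mosaic virus Ω leader, which acts as a translational enhancer, then the HMGR coding sequence and the CaMV 35S polyadenylation signal and terminator. The automated annotation labels the coding region as a fragment of Arabidopsis HMG1. This reflects homology to the reference protein rather than the actual source, which the catalogue gives as A. strigosa. No plant selectable marker is annotated, which fits the stated purpose of transient expression. HMGR is generally regarded as a rate-limiting enzyme of the mevalonate pathway, and truncated forms are commonly used to boost isoprenoid precursor supply. The associated work concerns reconstitution of monoterpene indole alkaloid biosynthesis in Nicotiana benthamiana. As a position 1 Level 1 module, the unit can also be assembled with others into multigene Level 2 constructs.
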