Features (pLannotate 1.2.2; 13 found; start..end, strand, type, name):
    131..155     +  misc_feature   LB T-DNA repeat: left border repeat from nopaline C58 T-DNA
    341..686     +  promoter       CaMV 35S promoter: strong constitutive promoter from cauliflower mosaic virus
    638..684     +  promoter       minimal CaMV 35S promoter: minimal 35S promoter from cauliflower mosaic virus
    715..768     +  misc_feature   TMV Ω: translational enhancer from the tobacco mosaic virus 5'-leader sequence (Gallie et al., 1988)
    786..2036    +  CDS            HMG1 (fragment): HMDH1_ARATH - Also known as HMGR1 From Arabidopsis thaliana (Mouse-ear cress).
   2086..2260    +  polyA_signal   CaMV poly(A) signal: cauliflower mosaic virus polyadenylation signal
   2305..2329    +  misc_feature   RB T-DNA repeat: right border repeat from nopaline C58 T-DNA
   2441..2461    -  CDS            TetR (fragment): tetracycline resistance regulatory protein; tetR
   2488..3633    -  CDS            trfA: TRFA_ECOLX - Experimental evidence at protein level: Swiss-Prot protein existence level 1. Also involved in plasmid copy number control, promoting intermolecular coupling of protein bound iterons at oriV, which inhibits replication initiation. From Escherichia coli.
   3969..4557    -  rep_origin     ori: high-copy-number ColE1/pMB1/pBR322/pUC origin of replication
   4728..5588    -  CDS            AmpR: β-lactamase; bla; confers resistance to ampicillin, carbenicillin, and related antibiotics
   5589..5693    -  promoter       AmpR promoter: bla
   5780..39      -  rep_origin     oriV (across the origin): incP origin of replication
>Addgene plasmid #177039 | pEPQD1CB0817 | addgene full sequence | sequence record 349012 | Addgene NGS Result
GCCAGCCCAGCGGCGAGGGCAACCAGCCCGGTGAGCGTCGCAAAGGAGATCCTGATCTGACTGATGGGCT
GCCTGTATCGAGTGGTGATTTTGTGCCGAGCTGCCGGTCGGGGAGCTGTTGGCTGGCTGGTGGCAGGATA
TATTGTGGTGTAAACAAATTGACGCTTAGACAACTTAATAACACATTGCGGACGTTTTTAATGTACTGGG
GTGGATGCAGTGGGCCCCACTCTGTGAAGACAATGCCGAATTCGGATCCGGAGGTCAACATGGTGGAGCA
CGACACTCTGGTCTACTCCAAAAATGTCAAAGATACAGTCTCAGAAGATCAAAGGGCTATTGAGACTTTT
CAACAAAGGATAATTTCGGGAAACCTCCTCGGATTCCATTGCCCAGCTATCTGTCACTTCATCGAAAGGA
CAGTAGAAAAGGAAGGTGGCTCCTACAAATGCCATCATTGCGATAAAGGAAAGGCTATCATTCAAGATCT
CTCTGCCGACAGTGGTCCCAAAGATGGACCCCCACCCACGAGGAGCATCGTGGAAAAAGAAGAGGTTCCA
ACCACGTCTACAAAGCAAGTGGATTGATGTGACATCTCCACTGACGTAAGGGATGACGCACAATCCCACT
ATCCTTCGCAAGACCCTTCCTCTATATAAGGAAGTTCATTTCATTTGGAGAGGACACGCTCGAGTATAAG
AGCTCATTTTTACAACAATTACCAACAACAACAAACAACAAACAACATTACAATTACATTTACAATTATC
GATACAATGGCGCCCGAGAAAATGCCCGAGGAGGACGAGGAAATCGTCGCCGGGGTCGTCGCAGGGAAGA
TCCCCTCCTACGTGCTCGAAACCAGGCTAGGCGACTGCCGCAGGGCAGCCGGGATCCGCCGCGAGGCGCT
GCGCCGGATCACCGGCAGGGAGATCGACGGCCTTCCCCTCGACGGCTTCGACTACGACTCGATTCTCGGA
CAGTGCTGCGAGATGCCCGTCGGGTACGTGCAGCTGCCGGTCGGCGTCGCGGGGCCGCTCGTCCTCGACG
GCCGCCGCATATACGTCCCGATGGCCACCACGGAGGGCTGCCTAATCGCCAGCACCAACCGCGGATGCAA
GGCCATTGCCGAGTCCGGAGGCGCATCCAGCGTCGTGTACCGCGACGGGATGACCCGCGCCCCCGTAGCC
CGCTTCCCCTCCGCACGACGCGCCGCAGAGCTCAAGGGCTTCCTGGAGAATCCGGCCAACTACGACACCC
TGTCCGTGGTCTTTAACAGATCAAGCAGATTTGCAAGGCTGCAGGGGGTCAAGTGCGCCATGGCTGGGAG
GAACTTGTACATGAGGTTCACCTGCAGCACCGGGGATGCCATGGGGATGAACATGGTTTCCAAGGGCGTC
CAAAATGTGCTCGACTATCTGCAGGAGGACTTCCCTGACATGGACGTTGTCAGCATCTCAGGCAACTTTT
GTTCCGACAAGAAATCAGCTGCTGTAAACTGGATTGAAGGCCGTGGAAAGTCCGTGGTTTGTGAGGCAGT
AATCAGAGAGGAAGTTGTCCACAAGGTTCTCAAGACCAACGTTCAGTCACTCGTGGAGTTGAATGTGATC
AAGAACCTTGCTGGCTCAGCAGTTGCTGGTGCTCTTGGGGGTTTCAACGCCCACGCAAGCAACATCGTAA
CGGCTATCTTCATTGCCACTGGTCAGGATCCTGCACAGAATGTGGAGAGCTCACAGTGTATCACTATGTT
GGAAGCTGTAAATGATGGCAGGGACCTTCACATCTCCGTTACAATGCCATCTATCGAGGTGGGCACAGTT
GGTGGAGGCACGCAGCTGGCCTCACAGTCGGCCTGCTTGGACCTACTGGGCGTCAAAGGCGCCAACAGGG
AATCTCCGGGGTCGAACGCTAGGCTGCTGGCCACGGTGGTGGCTGGTGCCGTCCTAGCTGGGGAGCTGTC
CCTCATCTCCGCCCAAGCTGCCGGCCATCTGGTCCAGAGCCACATGAAATACAACAGATCCAGCAAGGAC
ATGTCCAAGATCGCCTGCTGAGCTTCTCTAGCTAGAGTCGATCGACAAGCTCGAGTTTCTCCATAATAAT
GTGTGAGTAGTTCCCAGATAAGGGAATTAGGGTTCCTATAGGGTTTCGCTCATGTGTTGAGCATATAAGA
AACCCTTAGTATGTATTTGTATTTGTAAAATACTTCTATCAATAAAATTTCTAATTCCTAAAACCAAAAT
CCAGTACTAAAATCCAGATCGCTGCAATTGTCTTCTGCACGAAGTGGTTTAAACTATCAGTGTTTGACAG
GATATATTGGCGGGTAAACCTAAGAGAAAAGAGCGTTTATTAGAATAATCGGATATTTAAAAGGGCGTGA
AAAGGTTTATCCGTTCGTCCATTTGTATGTGCATGCCAACCACAGGGTTCCCCAGATCAGGCGCTGGCTG
CTGAACCCCCAGCCGGAACTGACCCCACAAGGCCCTAGCGTTTGCAATGCACCAGGTCATCATTGACCCA
GGCGTGTTCCACCAGGCCGCTGCCTCGCAACTCTTCGCAGGCTTCGCCGACCTGCTCGCGCCACTTCTTC
ACGCGGGTGGAATCCGATCCGCACATGAGGCGGAAGGTTTCCAGCTTGAGCGGGTACGGCTCCCGGTGCG
AGCTGAAATAGTCGAACATCCGTCGGGCCGTCGGCGACAGCTTGCGGTACTTCTCCCATATGAATTTCGT
GTAGTGGTCGCCAGCAAACAGCACGACGATTTCCTCGTCGATCAGGACCTGGCAACGGGACGTTTTCTTG
CCACGGTCCAGGACGCGGAAGCGGTGCAGCAGCGACACCGATTCCAGGTGCCCAACGCGGTCGGACGTGA
AGCCCATCGCCGTCGCCTGTAGGCGCGACAGGCATTCCTCGGCCTTCGTGTAATACCGGCCATTGATCGA
CCAGCCCAGGTCCTGGCAAAGCTCGTAGAACGTGAAGGTGATCGGCTCGCCGATAGGGGTGCGCTTCGCG
TACTCCAACACCTGCTGCCACACCAGTTCGTCATCGTCGGCCCGCAGCTCGACGCCGGTGTAGGTGATCT
TCACGTCCTTGTTGACGTGGAAAATGACCTTGTTTTGCAGCGCCTCGCGCGGGATTTTCTTGTTGCGCGT
GGTGAACAGGGCAGAGCGGGCCGTGTCGTTTGGCATCGCTCGCATCGTGTCCGGCCACGGCGCAATATCG
AACAAGGAAAGCTGCATTTCCTTGATCTGCTGCTTCGTGTGTTTCAGCAACGCGGCCTGCTTGGCCTCGC
TGACCTGTTTTGCCAGGTCCTCGCCGGCGGTTTTTCGCTTCTTGGTCGTCATAGTTCCTCGCGTGTCGAT
GGTCATCGACTTCGCCAAACCTGCCGCCTCCTGTTCAAGACGACGCGAACGCTCCACGGCGGCCGATGGC
GCGGGCAGGGCAGGGGGAGCCAGTTGCACGCTGTCGCGCTCGATCTTGGCCGTAGCTTGCTGGACCATCG
AGCCGACGGACTGGAAGGTTTCGCGGGGCGCACGCATGACGGTGCGGCTTGCGATGGTTTCGGCATCCTC
GGCGGAAAACCCCGCGTCGATCAGTTCTTGCCTGTATGCCTTCCGGTCAAACGTCCGATTCATTCACCCT
CCTTGCGGGATTGCCCCGACTCACGCCGGGGCAATGTGCCCTTATTCCTGATTTGACCCGCCTGGTGCCT
TGGTGTCCAGATAATCCACCTTATCGGCAATGAAGTCGGTCCCGTAGACCGTCTGGCCGTCCTTCTCGTA
CTTGGTATTCCGAATCTTGCCCTGCACGAATACCAGCGACCCCTTGCCCAAATACTTGCCGTGGGCCTCG
GCCTGAGAGCCAAAACACTTGATGCGGAAGAAGTCGGTGCGCTCCTGCTTGTCGCCGGCATCGTTGCGCC
ACATCTAGGATCTGCCAGGAACCGTAAAAAGGCCGCGTTGCTGGCGTTTTTCCATAGGCTCCGCCCCCCT
GACGAGCATCACAAAAATCGACGCTCAAGTCAGAGGTGGCGAAACCCGACAGGACTATAAAGATACCAGG
CGTTTCCCCCTGGAAGCTCCCTCGTGCGCTCTCCTGTTCCGACCCTGCCGCTTACCGGATACCTGTCCGC
CTTTCTCCCTTCGGGAAGCGTGGCGCTTTCTCATAGCTCACGCTGTAGGTATCTCAGTTCGGTGTAGGTC
GTTCGCTCCAAGCTGGGCTGTGTGCACGAACCCCCCGTTCAGCCCGACCGCTGCGCCTTATCCGGTAACT
ATCGTCTTGAGTCCAACCCGGTAAGACACGACTTATCGCCACTGGCAGCAGCCACTGGTAACAGGATTAG
CAGAGCGAGGTATGTAGGCGGTGCTACAGAGTTCTTGAAGTGGTGGCCTAACTACGGCTACACTAGAAGA
ACAGTATTTGGTATCTGCGCTCTGCTGAAGCCAGTTACCTTCGGAAAAAGAGTTGGTAGCTCTTGATCCG
GCAAACAAACCACCGCTGGTAGCGGTGGTTTTTTTGTTTGCAAGCAGCAGATTACGCGCAGAAAAAAAGG
ATCTCAAGAAGATCCTTTGATCTTTTCTACGGGGTCTGACGCTCAGTGGAACGAAAACTCACGTTAAGGG
ATTTTGGTCATGAGATTATCAAAAAGGATCTTCACCTAGATCCTTTTAAATTAAAAATGAAGTTTTAAAT
CAATCTAAAGTATATATGAGTAAACTTGGTCTGACAGTTACCAATGCTTAATCAGTGAGGCACCTATCTC
AGCGATCTGTCTATTTCGTTCATCCATAGTTGCCTGACTCCCCGTCGTGTAGATAACTACGATACGGGAG
GGCTTACCATCTGGCCCCAGTGCTGCAATGATACCGCGAGAACCACGCTCACCGGCTCCAGATTTATCAG
CAATAAACCAGCCAGCCGGAAGGGCCGAGCGCAGAAGTGGTCCTGCAACTTTATCCGCCTCCATCCAGTC
TATTAATTGTTGCCGGGAAGCTAGAGTAAGTAGTTCGCCAGTTAATAGTTTGCGCAACGTTGTTGCCATT
GCTACAGGCATCGTGGTGTCACGCTCGTCGTTTGGTATGGCTTCATTCAGCTCCGGTTCCCAACGATCAA
GGCGAGTTACATGATCCCCCATGTTGTGCAAAAAAGCGGTTAGCTCCTTCGGTCCTCCGATCGTTGTCAG
AAGTAAGTTGGCCGCAGTGTTATCACTCATGGTTATGGCAGCACTGCATAATTCTCTTACTGTCATGCCA
TCCGTAAGATGCTTTTCTGTGACTGGTGAGTACTCAACCAAGTCATTCTGAGAATAGTGTATGCGGCGAC
CGAGTTGCTCTTGCCCGGCGTCAATACGGGATAATACCGCGCCACATAGCAGAACTTTAAAAGTGCTCAT
CATTGGAAAACGTTCTTCGGGGCGAAAACTCTCAAGGATCTTACCGCTGTTGAGATCCAGTTCGATGTAA
CCCACTCGTGCACCCAACTGATCTTCAGCATCTTTTACTTTCACCAGCGTTTCTGGGTGAGCAAAAACAG
GAAGGCAAAATGCCGCAAAAAAGGGAATAAGGGCGACACGGAAATGTTGAATACTCATACTCTTCCTTTT
TCAATATTATTGAAGCATTTATCAAGGTTATTGTCTCATGAGCGGATACATATTTGAATGTATTTAGAAA
AATAAACAAATAGGGGTTCCGCGCACGAATTGGCCAGCGCTGCCATTTTTGGGGTGAGGCCGTTCGCGGC
CGAGGGGCGCAGCCCCTGGGGGGATGGGAGGCCCGCGTTAGCGGGCCGGGAGGGTTCGAGAAGGGGGGGC
ACCCCCCTTCGGCGTGCGCGGTCACGCGCACAGGGCGCAGCCCTGGTTAAAAACAAGGTTTATAAATATT
GGTTTAAAAGCAGGTTAAAAGACAGGTTAGCGGTGGCCGAAAAACGGGCGGAAACCCTTGCAAATGCTGG
ATTTTCTGCCTGTGGACAGCCCCTCAAATGTCAATAGGTGCGCCCCTCATCTGTCAGCACTCTGCCCCTC
AAGTGTCAAGGATCGCGCCCCTCATCTGTCAGTAGTCGCGCCCCTCAAGTGTCAATACCGCAGGGCACTT
ATCCCCAGGCTTGTCCACATCATCTGTGGGAAACTCGCGTAAAATCAGGCGTTTTCGCCGATTTGCGAGG
CTGGCCAGCTCCACGTCGCCGGCCGAAATCGAGCCTGCCCCTCATCTGTCAACGCCGCGCCGGGTGAGTC
GGCCCCTCAAGTGTCAACGTCCGCCCCTCATCTGTCAGTGAGGGCCAAGTTTTCCGCGAGGTATCCACAA
CGCCGGCGGCCGCGGTGTCTCGCACACGGCTTCGACGGCGTTTCTGGCGCGTTTGCAGGGCCATAGACGG
CC
